Addgene plasmid #70415: R777-E131 Hs.MET
Purpose: Gateway ORF clone of human MET [NM_000245.2] with stop codon (for native or N-terminal fusions)
Depositing lab: Dominic Esposito. Depositing organization: National Cancer Institute (NCI).
Backbone
  Vector backbone: pDonor-255
  Backbone size w/o insert (bp): 2693
  Vector type: Gateway Entry Clone
Growth in bacteria
  Bacterial resistance: Spectinomycin, 50 μg/mL
  Growth temperature: 37°C
  Growth strain: DH10B
  Copy number: High Copy
Gene/Insert
  Gene/Insert name: MET (alt name: NM_000245.2)
  Species: H. sapiens (human)
  Insert size (bp): 4173
  Entrez Gene: MET (a.k.a. AUTS9, DA11, DFNB97, HGFR, RCCP2, c-Met)
  Cloning method: Gateway Cloning
  Sequencing primers: 5′ M13F 23-mer (5'-CCCAGTCACGACGTTGTAAAACG); 3′ attLR 23-mer (5'-TAACATCAGAGATTTTGAGACAC)
Terms and licenses: Academic/Nonprofit Terms; Industry Terms: Not Available to Industry
How to cite: R777-E131 Hs.MET was a gift from Dominic Esposito (Addgene plasmid # 70415 ; http://n2t.net/addgene:70415 ; RRID:Addgene_70415)
