[The description below was written by a language model from this plasmid's Addgene catalogue record and pLannotate feature annotations shown in this document.]
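Description:
R777-E131 Hs.MET is a Gateway entry clone built on the pDonor-255 backbone that carries the full-length human MET open reading frame (reference transcript NM_000245.2). MET encodes the hepatocyte growth factor receptor tyrosine kinase, also known as c-Met or HGFR. The complete plasmid is about 6.9 kb, made up of a roughly 2.7 kb backbone and a roughly 4.2 kb insert. It is a bacterial propagation and recombination vector rather than an expression construct. It replicates in E. coli from a high-copy ColE1/pUC-type origin and is selected with spectinomycin through the aadA (SmR) aminoglycoside adenylyltransferase gene. A fragment of a class 1 integron Pc promoter lies upstream of this gene. The short annotated pieces of lacZα, lacI and a gentamicin resistance gene are backbone remnants, not functional units. The rrnB T1 and T2 terminators help insulate the cloning region from read-through transcription.

The MET coding sequence lies between two Gateway attL recombination sites. The automated annotation labels them attL3 on the 5′ side and a partial attL2 on the 3′ side, though that tool's assignment of attL variants may not be exact. The table annotates no promoter driving MET, no epitope tag and no reporter, which is expected for an entry clone. In an LR Clonase reaction, the attL-flanked ORF is transferred into a destination vector, which supplies the promoter, any tags and the host-specific elements. Because the ORF keeps its native stop codon, the clone suits expression of untagged MET or of N-terminal fusions; a C-terminal tag from the destination vector would not be translated.
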