Features (pLannotate 1.2.2; 11 found; start..end, strand, type, name):
     18..54      -  CDS            lacZα (fragment): LacZα fragment of β-galactosidase; lacZ fragment
     85..180     +  protein_bind   attL3: mutant version of attL; recombination site for the Gateway® LR reaction LR Clonase™
    186..4355    +  CDS            MET: MET_HUMAN - Experimental evidence at protein level: Swiss-Prot protein existence level 1. (Microbial infection) Acts as a receptor for Listeria monocytogenes internalin InlB, mediating entry of the pathogen into cells. From Homo sapiens (Human).
   4363..4456    -  protein_bind   attL2 (fragment): mutant version of attL; recombination site for the Gateway® LR reaction LR Clonase™
   4571..4594    +  promoter       Pc promoter (fragment): intI1 (promoter lies within the coding sequence); class 1 integron promoter
   4770..4826    +  CDS            GmR (fragment): gentamycin acetyltransferase; aacC1; confers resistance to gentamycin
   4833..5624    +  CDS            SmR: aminoglycoside adenylyltransferase (Murphy, 1985); aadA; confers resistance to spectinomycin and streptomycin
   5717..6305    +  rep_origin     ori: high-copy-number ColE1/pMB1/pBR322/pUC origin of replication
   6488..6580    +  CDS            lacI (fragment): lac repressor; lacI; The lac repressor binds to the lac operator to inhibit transcription in E. coli. This inhibition can be relieved by adding lactose or isopropyl-β-D-thiogalactopyranoside (IPTG).
   6635..6662    -  terminator     rrnB T2 terminator: transcription terminator T2 from the E. coli rrnB gene
   6794..6837    +  terminator     rrnB T1 terminator: Escherichia coli rrnB; transcription terminator T1 from the E. coli rrnB gene
>Addgene plasmid #70415 | R777-E131 Hs.MET | depositor full sequence | sequence record 125864 | Full Sequence
TTAACGCTAGCATGGATGTTTTCCCAGTCACGACGTTGTAAAACGACGGCCAGTCTTAAAATTCGAGCTC
GGTCCGAGGATCCGAAATAATGATTTTATTTTGACTGATAGTGACCTGTTCGTTGCAACAAATTGATAAG
CAATGCTTTTTTATAATGCCAACTTTGTACAAAAAAGTTGGCACCATGAAGGCCCCCGCTGTGCTTGCAC
CTGGCATCCTCGTGCTCCTGTTTACCTTGGTGCAGAGGAGCAATGGGGAGTGTAAAGAGGCACTAGCAAA
GTCCGAGATGAATGTGAATATGAAGTATCAGCTTCCCAACTTCACCGCGGAAACACCCATCCAGAATGTC
ATTCTACATGAGCATCACATTTTCCTTGGTGCCACTAACTACATTTATGTTTTAAATGAGGAAGACCTTC
AGAAGGTTGCTGAGTACAAGACTGGGCCTGTGCTGGAACACCCAGATTGTTTCCCATGTCAGGACTGCAG
CAGCAAAGCCAATTTATCAGGAGGTGTTTGGAAAGATAACATCAACATGGCTCTAGTTGTCGACACCTAC
TATGATGATCAACTCATTAGCTGTGGCAGCGTCAACAGAGGGACCTGCCAGCGACATGTCTTTCCCCACA
ATCATACTGCTGACATACAGTCGGAGGTTCACTGCATATTCTCCCCACAGATAGAAGAGCCCAGCCAGTG
TCCTGACTGTGTGGTGAGCGCCCTGGGAGCCAAAGTCCTTTCATCTGTAAAGGACCGGTTCATCAACTTC
TTTGTAGGCAATACCATAAATTCTTCTTATTTCCCAGATCATCCATTGCATTCGATATCAGTGAGAAGGC
TAAAGGAAACGAAAGATGGTTTTATGTTTTTGACGGACCAGTCCTACATTGATGTTTTACCTGAGTTCAG
AGATTCTTACCCCATTAAGTATGTCCATGCCTTTGAAAGCAACAATTTTATTTACTTCTTGACGGTCCAA
AGGGAAACTCTAGATGCTCAGACTTTTCACACAAGAATAATCAGGTTCTGTTCCATAAACTCTGGATTGC
ATTCCTACATGGAAATGCCTCTGGAGTGTATTCTCACAGAAAAGAGAAAAAAGAGATCCACAAAGAAGGA
AGTGTTTAATATACTTCAGGCTGCGTATGTCAGCAAGCCTGGGGCCCAGCTTGCTAGACAAATAGGAGCC
AGCCTGAATGATGACATTCTTTTCGGGGTGTTCGCACAAAGCAAGCCAGATTCTGCCGAACCAATGGATC
GATCTGCCATGTGTGCATTCCCTATCAAATATGTCAACGACTTCTTCAACAAGATCGTCAACAAAAACAA
TGTGAGATGTCTCCAGCATTTTTACGGACCCAATCATGAGCACTGCTTTAATAGGACACTTCTGAGAAAT
TCATCAGGCTGTGAAGCGCGCCGTGATGAATATCGAACAGAGTTTACCACAGCTTTGCAGCGCGTTGACT
TATTCATGGGTCAATTCAGCGAAGTCCTCTTAACATCTATATCCACCTTCATTAAAGGAGACCTCACCAT
AGCTAATCTTGGGACATCAGAGGGTCGCTTCATGCAGGTTGTGGTTTCTCGATCAGGACCATCAACCCCT
CATGTGAATTTTCTCCTGGACTCCCATCCAGTGTCTCCAGAAGTGATTGTGGAGCATACATTAAACCAAA
ATGGCTACACACTGGTTATCACTGGGAAGAAGATCACGAAGATCCCATTGAATGGCTTGGGCTGCAGACA
TTTCCAGTCCTGCAGTCAATGCCTCTCTGCCCCACCCTTTGTTCAGTGTGGCTGGTGCCACGACAAATGT
GTGCGATCGGAGGAATGCCTGAGCGGGACATGGACTCAACAGATCTGTCTGCCTGCAATCTACAAGGTTT
TCCCAAATAGTGCACCCCTTGAAGGAGGGACAAGGCTGACCATATGTGGCTGGGACTTTGGATTTCGGAG
GAATAATAAATTTGATTTAAAGAAAACTAGAGTTCTCCTTGGAAATGAGAGCTGCACCTTGACTTTAAGT
GAGAGCACGATGAATACATTGAAATGCACAGTTGGTCCTGCCATGAATAAGCATTTCAATATGTCCATAA
TTATTTCAAATGGCCACGGGACAACACAATACAGTACATTCTCCTATGTGGATCCTGTAATAACAAGTAT
TTCGCCGAAATACGGTCCTATGGCTGGTGGCACTTTACTTACTTTAACTGGAAATTACCTAAACAGTGGG
AATTCTAGACACATTTCAATTGGTGGAAAAACATGTACTTTAAAAAGTGTGTCAAACAGTATTCTTGAAT
GTTATACCCCAGCCCAAACCATTTCAACTGAGTTTGCTGTTAAATTGAAAATTGACTTAGCCAACCGAGA
GACAAGCATCTTCAGTTACCGTGAAGATCCCATTGTCTATGAAATTCATCCAACCAAATCTTTTATTAGT
GGTGGGAGCACAATAACAGGTGTTGGGAAAAACCTGAATTCAGTTAGTGTCCCGAGAATGGTCATAAATG
TGCATGAAGCAGGAAGGAACTTTACAGTGGCATGTCAACATCGCTCTAATTCAGAGATAATCTGTTGTAC
CACTCCTTCCCTGCAACAGCTGAATCTGCAACTCCCCCTGAAAACCAAAGCCTTTTTCATGTTAGATGGG
ATCCTTTCCAAATACTTTGATCTCATTTATGTACATAATCCTGTGTTTAAGCCTTTTGAAAAGCCAGTGA
TGATCTCAATGGGCAATGAAAATGTACTGGAAATTAAGGGAAATGATATTGACCCTGAAGCAGTTAAAGG
TGAAGTGTTAAAAGTTGGAAATAAGAGCTGTGAGAATATACACTTACATTCTGAAGCCGTTTTATGCACG
GTCCCCAATGACCTGCTGAAATTGAACAGCGAGCTAAATATAGAGTGGAAGCAAGCAATTTCTTCAACCG
TCCTTGGAAAAGTAATAGTTCAACCAGATCAGAATTTCACAGGATTGATTGCTGGTGTTGTCTCAATATC
AACAGCACTGTTATTACTACTTGGGTTTTTCCTGTGGCTGAAAAAGAGAAAGCAAATTAAAGATCTGGGC
AGTGAATTAGTTCGCTACGATGCAAGAGTACACACTCCTCATTTGGATAGGCTTGTAAGTGCCCGAAGTG
TAAGCCCAACTACAGAAATGGTTTCAAATGAATCTGTAGACTACCGAGCTACTTTTCCAGAAGATCAGTT
TCCTAATTCATCTCAGAACGGTTCATGCCGACAAGTGCAGTATCCTCTGACAGACATGTCCCCCATCCTA
ACTAGTGGGGACTCTGATATATCCAGTCCATTACTGCAAAATACTGTCCACATTGACCTCAGTGCTCTAA
ATCCAGAGCTGGTCCAGGCAGTGCAGCATGTAGTGATTGGGCCCAGTAGCCTGATTGTGCATTTCAATGA
AGTCATAGGAAGAGGGCATTTTGGTTGTGTATATCATGGGACTTTGTTGGACAATGATGGCAAGAAAATT
CACTGTGCTGTGAAATCCTTGAACAGAATCACTGACATAGGAGAAGTTTCCCAATTTCTGACCGAGGGAA
TCATCATGAAAGATTTTAGTCATCCCAATGTCCTCTCGCTCCTGGGAATCTGCCTGCGAAGTGAAGGGTC
TCCGCTGGTGGTCCTACCATACATGAAACATGGAGATCTTCGAAATTTCATTCGAAATGAGACTCATAAT
CCAACTGTAAAAGATCTTATTGGCTTTGGTCTTCAAGTAGCCAAAGGCATGAAATATCTTGCAAGCAAAA
AGTTTGTCCACAGAGACTTGGCTGCAAGAAACTGTATGCTGGATGAAAAATTCACAGTCAAGGTTGCTGA
TTTTGGTCTTGCCAGAGACATGTATGATAAAGAATACTATAGTGTACACAACAAAACAGGTGCAAAGCTG
CCAGTGAAGTGGATGGCTTTGGAAAGTCTGCAAACTCAAAAGTTTACCACCAAGTCAGATGTGTGGTCCT
TTGGCGTGCTCCTCTGGGAGCTGATGACAAGAGGAGCCCCACCTTATCCTGACGTAAACACCTTTGATAT
AACTGTTTACTTGTTGCAAGGGAGAAGACTCCTACAACCCGAATACTGCCCAGACCCCTTATATGAAGTA
ATGCTAAAATGCTGGCACCCTAAAGCCGAAATGCGCCCATCCTTTTCTGAACTGGTGTCCCGGATATCAG
CGATCTTCTCTACTTTCATTGGGGAGCACTATGTCCATGTGAACGCTACTTATGTGAACGTAAAATGTGT
CGCTCCGTATCCTTCTCTGTTGTCATCAGAAGATAACGCTGATGATGAGGTGGACACACGACCAGCCTCC
TTCTGGGAGACATCATAATCAACTTTCTTGTACAAAGTTGGCATTATAGGAAAGCATTGCTTATCAATTT
GTTGCAACGAACAGGTCACTATCAGTCAAAATAAAATCATTATTTGCATGCAAGCTTAGATCCTCTAGAC
CAGCCAGGACAGAAATGCCTCGACTTCGCTGCTACCCAAGGTTGCCGGGTGACGCACACCGTGGAAACGG
ATGAAGGCACGAACCCAGTGGACATAAGCCTGTTCGGTTCGTAAGCTGTAATGCAAGTAGCGTATGCGCT
CACGCAACTGGTCCAGAACCTTGACCGAACGCAGCGGTGGTAACGGCGCAGTGGCGGTTTTCATGGCTTG
TTATGACTGTTTTTTTGGGGTACAGTCTATGCCTCGGGCATCCAAGCAGCAAGCGCGTTACGCCGTGGGT
CGATGTTTGATGTTATGGAGCAGCAACGATGTTACGCAGCAGGGCAGTCGCCCTAAAACAAAGTTAAACA
TTATGAGGGAAGCGGTGATCGCCGAAGTATCGACTCAACTATCAGAGGTAGTTGGCGTCATCGAGCGCCA
TCTCGAACCGACGTTGCTGGCCGTACATTTGTACGGCTCCGCAGTGGATGGCGGCCTGAAGCCACACAGT
GATATTGATTTGCTGGTTACGGTGACCGTAAGGCTTGATGAAACAACGCGGCGAGCTTTGATCAACGACC
TTTTGGAAACTTCGGCTTCCCCTGGAGAGAGCGAGATTCTCCGCGCTGTAGAAGTCACCATTGTTGTGCA
CGACGACATCATTCCGTGGCGTTATCCAGCTAAGCGCGAACTGCAATTTGGAGAATGGCAGCGCAATGAC
ATTCTTGCAGGTATCTTCGAGCCAGCCACGATCGACATTGATCTGGCTATCTTGCTGACAAAAGCAAGAG
AACATAGCGTTGCCTTGGTAGGTCCAGCGGCGGAGGAACTCTTTGATCCGGTTCCTGAACAGGATCTATT
TGAGGCGCTAAATGAAACCTTAACGCTATGGAACTCGCCGCCCGACTGGGCTGGCGATGAGCGAAATGTA
GTGCTTACGTTGTCCCGCATTTGGTACAGCGCAGTAACCGGCAAAATCGCGCCGAAGGATGTCGCTGCCG
ACTGGGCAATGGAGCGCCTGCCGGCCCAGTATCAGCCCGTCATACTTGAAGCTAGACAGGCTTATCTTGG
ACAAGAAGAAGATCGCTTGGCCTCGCGCGCAGATCAGTTGGAAGAATTTGTCCACTACGTGAAAGGCGAG
ATCACCAAGGTAGTCGGCAAATAACCCTCGAGCCACCCATGACCAAAATCCCTTAACGTGAGTTACGCGT
CGTTCCACTGAGCGTCAGACCCCGTAGAAAAGATCAAAGGATCTTCTTGAGATCCTTTTTTTCTGCGCGT
AATCTGCTGCTTGCAAACAAAAAAACCACCGCTACCAGCGGTGGTTTGTTTGCCGGATCAAGAGCTACCA
ACTCTTTTTCCGAAGGTAACTGGCTTCAGCAGAGCGCAGATACCAAATACTGTCCTTCTAGTGTAGCCGT
AGTTAGGCCACCACTTCAAGAACTCTGTAGCACCGCCTACATACCTCGCTCTGCTAATCCTGTTACCAGT
GGCTGCTGCCAGTGGCGATAAGTCGTGTCTTACCGGGTTGGACTCAAGACGATAGTTACCGGATAAGGCG
CAGCGGTCGGGCTGAACGGGGGGTTCGTGCACACAGCCCAGCTTGGAGCGAACGACCTACACCGAACTGA
GATACCTACAGCGTGAGCATTGAGAAAGCGCCACGCTTCCCGAAGGGAGAAAGGCGGACAGGTATCCGGT
AAGCGGCAGGGTCGGAACAGGAGAGCGCACGAGGGAGCTTCCAGGGGGAAACGCCTGGTATCTTTATAGT
CCTGTCGGGTTTCGCCACCTCTGACTTGAGCGTCGATTTTTGTGATGCTCGTCAGGGGGGCGGAGCCTAT
GGAAAAACGCCAGCAACGCGGCCTTTTTACGGTTCCTGGCCTTTTGCTGGCCTTTTGCTCACATGTTCTT
TCCTGCGTTATCCCCTGATTCTGTGGATAACCGTATTACCGCCTTTGAGTGAGCTGATACCGCTCGCCGC
AGCCGAACGACCGAGCGCAGCGAGTCAGTGAGCGAGGAAGCGGAAGAGCGCCCAATACGCAAACCGCCTC
TCCCCGCGCGTTGGCCGATTCATTAATGCAGCTGGCACGACAGGTTTCCCGACTGGAAAGCGGGCAGTGA
GCGCAACGCAATTAATACGCGTACCGCTAGCCAGGAAGAGTTTGTAGAAACGCAAAAAGGCCATCCGTCA
GGATGGCCTTCTGCTTAGTTTGATGCCTGGCAGTTTATGGCGGGCGTCCTGCCCGCCACCCTCCGGGCCG
TTGCTTCACAACGTTCAAATCCGCTCCCGGCGGATTTGTCCTACTCAGGAGAGCGTTCACCGACAAACAA
CAGATAAAACGAAAGGCCCAGTCTTCCGACTGAGCCTTTCGTTTTATTTGATGCCTGGCAGTTCCCTACT
CTCGCG
