>Addgene plasmid #70415 | R777-E131 Hs.MET | addgene partial sequence | sequence record 132348 | pCR8_R1 5'-cgaaccgaacaggcttatgt-3'
GGTGTGCGTCACCCGGCAACCTTGGGTAGCAGCGAAGTCGAGGCATTTCTGTCCTGGCTGGTCTAGAGGA
TCTAAGCTTGCATGCAAATAATGATTTTATTTTGACTGATAGTGACCTGTTCGTTGCAACAAATTGATAA
GCAATGCTTTCCTATAATGCCAACTTTGTACAAGAAAGTTGATTATGATGTCTCCCAGAAGGAGGCTGGT
CGTGTGTCCACCTCATCATCAGCGTTATCTTCTGATGACAACAGAGAAGGATACGGAGCGACACATTTTA
CGTTCACATAAGTAGCGTTCACATGGACATAGTGCTCCCCAATGAAAGTAGAGAAGATCGCTGATATCCG
GGACACCAGTTCAGAAAAGGATGGGCGCATTTCGGCTTTAGGGTGCCAGCATTTTAGCATTACTTCATAT
AAGGGGTCTGGGCAGTATTCGGGTTGTAGGAGTCTTCTCCCTTGCAACAAGTAAACAGTTATATCAAAGG
TGTTTACGTCAGGATAAGGTGGGGCTCCTCTTGTCATCAGCTCCCAGAGGAGCACGCCAAAGGACCACAC
ATCTGACTTGGTGGTAAACTTTTGAGTTTGCAGACTTTCCAAAGCCATCCACTTCACTGGCAGCTTTGCA
CCTGTTTTGTTGTGTACACTATAGTATTCTTTATCATACATGTCTCTGGCAAGACCAAAATCAGCAACCT
TGACTGTGAATTTTTCATCCAGCATACAGTTTCTTGCAGCCAAGTCTCTGTGGACAAACTTTTTGCTTGC
AAGATATTTCATGCCTTTGGCTACTTGAAGACCAAAGCCAATAAGATCTTTTACAGTTGGATTATGAGTC
TCATTTCGAATGAAATTTCGAAGATCTCCATGTTTCATGTATGGTAGGACCACCAGCGGAGACCCTTCAC
TTCGCAGGCAGATTCCCAGGAGCGAGAGGACATTGGGATGACTAAAATCTTTCATGATGATTCCCTCGGT
CAGAAATTGGGAAACTTCTCCTATGTCAGTGATTCTGTTCAAGGATTTCA
